>Addgene plasmid #222403 | pLN34 - pBait-5GC[1xMS2]-McaS | addgene full sequence | sequence record 451849 | Addgene NGS Result
AGAGATAAATTGCACTGAAATCTAGAGCGGTTCAGTAGAAAAGATCAAAGGATCTTCTTGAGATCCTTTT
TTTCTGCGCGTAATCTTTTGCCCTGTAAACGAAAAAACCACCTGGGGAGGTGGTTTGATCGAAGGTTAAG
CAGTTCCCCAACTGACTTAACCTTCGAAAAAACCACCTGGGGAGGTGGTTTGATCGAAGGTTAAGTCAGT
TGGGGAACTGCTTAACCGTGGTAACTGGCTTTCGCAGAGCACAGCAACCAAATCTGTCCTTCCAGTGTAG
CCGGACTTTGGCGCACACTTCAAGAGCAACCGCGTGTTTAGCTAAACAAATCCTCTGCGAACTCCCAGTT
ACCAATGGCTGCTGCCAGTGGCGTTTTACCGTGCTTTTCCGGGTTGGACTCAAGTGAACAGTTACCGGAT
AAGGCGCAGCAGTCGGGCTGAACGGGGAGTTCTTGCTTACAGCCCAGCTTGGAGCGAACGACCTACACCG
AGCCGAGATACCAGTGTGTGAGCTATGAGAAAGCGCCACACTTCCCGTAAGGGAGAAAGGCGGAACAGGT
ATCCGGTAAACGGCAGGGTCGGAACAGGAGAGCGCAAGAGGGAGCGACCCGCCGGAAACGGTGGGGATCT
TTAAGTCCTGTCGGGTTTCGCCCGTACTGTCAGATTCATGGTTGAGCCTCACGGCTCCCACAGATGCACC
GGAAAAGCGTCTGTTTATGTGAACTCTGGCAGGAGGGCGGAGCCTATGGAAAAACGCCACCGGCGCGGCC
CTGCTGTTTTGCCTCACATGTTAGTCCCCTGCTTATCCACGGAATCTGTGGGTAACTTTGTATGTGTCCG
CAGCGCCCGCCGCAGTCTCACGCCCGGAGCGTAGCGACCGAGTGAGCTAGCTATTTGTTTATTTTTCTAA
ATACATTCAAATATGTATCCGCTCATGAGACAATAACCCTGATAAATGCTTCAATAATATTGAAAAAGGA
AGAGTATGAGGGAAGCGGTGATCGCCGAAGTATCGACTCAACTATCAGAGGTAGTTGGCGTCATCGAGCG
CCATCTCGAACCGACGTTGCTGGCCGTACATTTGTACGGCTCCGCAGTGGATGGCGGCCTGAAGCCACAC
AGTGATATTGATTTGCTGGTTACGGTGACCGTAAGGCTTGATGAAACAACGCGGCGAGCTTTGATCAACG
ACCTTTTGGAAACTTCGGCTTCCCCTGGAGAGAGCGAGATTCTCCGCGCTGTAGAAGTCACCATTGTTGT
GCACGACGACATCATTCCGTGGCGTTATCCAGCTAAGCGCGAACTGCAATTTGGAGAATGGCAGCGCAAT
GACATTCTTGCAGGTATCTTCGAGCCAGCCACGATCGACATTGATCTGGCTATCTTGCTGACAAAAGCAA
GAGAACATAGCGTTGCCTTGGTAGGTCCAGCGGCGGAGGAACTCTTTGATCCGGTTCCTGAACAGGATCT
ATTTGAGGCGCTAAATGAAACCTTAACGCTATGGAACTCGCCGCCCGACTGGGCTGGCGATGAGCGAAAT
GTAGTGCTTACGTTGTCCCGCATTTGGTACAGCGCAGTAACCGGCAAAATCGCGCCGAAGGATGTCGCTG
CCGACTGGGCAATGGAGCGCCTGCCGGCCCAGTATCAGCCCGTCATACTTGAAGCTAGACAGGCTTATCT
TGGACAAGAAGAAGATCGCTTGGCCTCGCGCGCAGATCAGTTGGAAGAATTTGTCCACTACGTGAAAGGC
GAGATCACCAAGGTAGTCGGCAAATAATGTCTAACAATTCGTTCAAGCCGAGGGGCCGCAAGATCCGGCC
ACGATGACCCGGTCGTCGGTTCAGGGCAGGGTCGTTAAATAGCCGCTTATGTCTATTGCTGGTTTACCGG
TTTATTGACTACCGGAAGCAGTGTGACCGTGTGCTTCTCAAATGCCTGAGGGTTTGTAGAAACGCAAAAA
GGCCATCCGTCAGGATGGCCTTCTGCTTAATTTGATGCCTGGCAGTTTATGGCGGGCGTCCTGCCCGCCA
CCCTCCGGGCCGTTGCTTCGCAACGTTCAAATCCGCTCCCGGCGGATTTGTCCTACTCAGGAGAGCGTTC
ACCGACAAACAACAGATAAAACGAAAGGCCCAGTCTTTCGACTGAGCCTTTCGTTTTATTTGATGCCTGG
CAGTTCCCTACTCTCGCATGGGGAGACCCCACACTACCATCGGCGCTACGGCGTTTCACTTCTGAGTTCG
GCATGGGGTCAGGTGGGACCACCGCGCTACTGCCGCCAGGCAAATTCTGTTTTATCAGACCGCTTCTGCG
TTCTGATTTAATCTGTATCAGGCTGAAAATCTTCTCTCATCCGCCAAAACAGCCAAGCTTAAAAAATAGA
GTCTGTCGACATCCGCCAGACTCTACAGTACACACAGCAGTGCATCCGCGTCTTAAATCCGGCATTGTCT
CCTCTGCGCCGGTCCCGGGCTGCAGACATGGGTGATCCTCATGTTTTCTCCCGGTGAATTCAAACAGTAG
AGAGTTGCGATAAAAAGCGTCAGGTAGGATCCGCTAATCTTATGGATAAAAATGCTATGGCATAGCAAAG
TGTGACGCCGTGCAAATAATCAATGTGGACTTTTCTGCCGTGATTATAGACACTTTTGTTACGCGTTTTT
GTCATGGCTTTGGTCCCGCTTTGTTACAGAATGCTTTTAATAAGCGGGGTTACCGGTTTGGTTAGCGAGA
AGAGCCAGTAAAAGACGCAGTGACGGCAATGTCTGATGCAATATGGACAATTGGTTTCTTCTCTGAATGG
CGGGAGTATGAAAAGTATGGCTGAAGCGCAAAATGATCCCCTGCTGCCGGGATACTCGTTTAATGCCCAT
CTGGTGGCGGGTTTAACGCCGATTGAGGCCAACGGTTATCTCGATTTTTTTATCGACCGACCGCTGGGAA
TGAAAGGTTATATTCTCAATCTCACCATTCGCGGTCAGGGGGTGGTGAAAAATCAGGGACGAGAATTTGT
TTGCCGACCGGGTGATATTTTGCTGTTCCCGCCAGGAGAGATTCATCACTACGGTCGTCATCCGGAGGCT
CGCGAATGGTATCACCAGTGGGTTTACTTTCGTCCGCGCGCCTACTGGCATGAATGGCTTAACTGGCCGT
CAATATTTGCCAATACGGGGTTCTTTCGCCCGGATGAAGCGCACCAGCCGCATTTCAGCGACCTGTTTGG
GCAAATCATTAACGCCGGGCAAGGGGAAGGGCGCTATTCGGAGCTGCTGGCGATAAATCTGCTTGAGCAA
TTGTTACTGCGGCGCATGGAAGCGATTAACGAGTCGCTCCATCCACCGATGGATAATCGGGTACGCGAGG
CTTGTCAGTACATCAGCGATCACCTGGCAGACAGCAATTTTGATATCGCCAGCGTCGCACAGCATGTTTG
CTTGTCGCCGTCGCGTCTGTCACATCTTTTCCGCCAGCAGTTAGGGATTAGCGTCTTAAGCTGGCGCGAG
GACCAACGTATCAGCCAGGCGAAGCTGCTTTTGAGCACCACCCGGATGCCTATCGCCACCGTCGGTCGCA
ATGTTGGTTTTGACGATCAACTCTATTTCTCGCGGGTATTTAAAAAATGCACCGGGGCCAGCCCGAGCGA
GTTCCGTGCCGGTTGTGAAGAAAAAGTGAATGATGTAGCCGTCAAGTTGTCATAATTGGTAACGAATCAG
ACAATTGACGGCTTGACGGAGTAGCATAGGGTTTGCAGAATCCCTGCTTCGTCCATTTGACAGGCACATT
ATGCATCGATGGCGCCCAATACGCAAACCGCCTCTCCCCGCGCGTTGGCCGATTCATTAATGCAGCTGGC
ACGACAGGTTTCCCGACTGGAAAGCGGGCAGTGAGCGCAACGCAATTAATGTAAGTTAGCTCACTCATTA
GGCACCGGGATCTCGACCGATGCCCTTGAGAGCCTTCAACCCAGTCAGCTCCTTCCGGTGGGCGCGGGGC
ATGACTAACATGAGAATTACAACTTATATCGTATGGGGCTGACTTCAGGTGCTACATTTGA
Features (pLannotate 1.2.2; 14 found; start..end, strand, type, name):
     43..140     +  rep_origin     CloDF13 ori (fragment): Plasmids containing the CloDF13 (CDF) origin of replication can be propagated in E. coli cells that contain additional plasmids with compatible origins.
    165..846     +  rep_origin     CloDF13 ori (fragment): Plasmids containing the CloDF13 (CDF) origin of replication can be propagated in E. coli cells that contain additional plasmids with compatible origins.
    894..985     +  promoter       AmpR promoter: bla
    986..1777    +  CDS            SmR: aminoglycoside adenylyltransferase (Murphy, 1985); aadA; confers resistance to spectinomycin and streptomycin
   1957..1984    -  terminator     rrnB T2 terminator: transcription terminator T2 from the E. coli rrnB gene
   2076..2162    -  terminator     rrnB T1 terminator: Escherichia coli rrnB; transcription terminator T1 from the E. coli rrnB gene
   2164..2279    -  ncRNA          5S rRNA: Accession: RF00001 - 5S ribosomal RNA
   2367..2462    -  ncRNA          McaS: Accession: RF00115 - McaS/IsrA RNA
   2476..2494    -  misc_RNA       MS2 stem loop: stem loop that binds the bacteriophage MS2 coat protein
   2512..2790    -  promoter       araBAD promoter: araBAD; promoter of the L-arabinose operon of E. coli; the araC regulatory gene is transcribed in the opposite direction (Guzman et al., 1995)
   2817..3695    +  CDS            araC: L-arabinose regulatory protein; araC
   3790..3884    +  CDS            lacI (fragment): lac repressor; lacI; The lac repressor binds to the lac operator to inhibit transcription in E. coli. This inhibition can be relieved by adding lactose or isopropyl-β-D-thiogalactopyranoside (IPTG).
   3897..3918    +  protein_bind   CAP binding site: CAP binding activates transcription in the presence of cAMP. E. coli catabolite activator protein
   3933..3997    +  CDS            TcR (fragment): tetracycline efflux protein; tet; confers resistance to tetracycline
