[The description below was written by a language model from this plasmid's Addgene catalogue record and pLannotate feature annotations shown in this document.]
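Description:
pLN34 - pBait-5GC[1xMS2]-McaS is a bacterial expression plasmid built on a pCDF backbone and designed to display a "bait" RNA in a bacterial three-hybrid assay. It replicates through the CloDF13 (CDF) origin, which is compatible with other common origin classes and so allows the plasmid to be maintained in E. coli alongside the additional plasmids such an assay requires. Selection is by spectinomycin, conferred by the aadA aminoglycoside adenylyltransferase gene (SmR), which is annotated directly downstream of an AmpR (bla) promoter. The sequenced record is 4,051 nt long.

The payload is a non-coding hybrid RNA transcribed from the arabinose-inducible araBAD (pBAD) promoter, with the regulator araC encoded divergently on the same plasmid. The transcript begins with a single MS2 stem loop, the hairpin recognised by bacteriophage MS2 coat protein. According to the record, this hairpin is flanked by a 5 bp GC clamp, presumably to stabilise its folding. The E. coli small RNA McaS (also called IsrA; about 94 bp) follows, inserted between XmaI and HindIII sites that are both preserved, so McaS can be swapped for any other RNA bait of interest. Downstream lie a 5S rRNA segment and the rrnB T1 and T2 terminators, which end transcription.

Short fragments annotated as lacI, a CAP binding site and TcR appear to be backbone remnants with no stated function. The associated publication describes the plasmid as part of a set of improved bait-RNA display constructs. In these, the MS2 hairpin would tether the hybrid RNA to an MS2 coat protein fusion so that interactions between the bait and candidate RNA-binding proteins can be detected.
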