Addgene plasmid #222403: pLN34 - pBait-5GC[1xMS2]-McaS
Purpose: arabinose-induced synthesis of a hybrid RNA with an MS2 hairpin surrounded by a 5bp GC clamp with E coli McaS inserted between XmaI and HindIII sites. Insert can be replaced with RNA bait of interest.
Depositing lab: Katherine Berry. Depositing organization: Mount Holyoke College. Publication: Improved constructs for bait RNA display in a bacterial three-hybrid assay. Nguyen LD, LeBlanc H, Berry KE. Sci Rep. 2025 Jan 30;15(1):3820. doi: 10.1038/s41598-024-85082-9. PubMed 39885279.
Backbone
  Vector backbone: pCDF
  Backbone size w/o insert (bp): 3892
  Vector type: Bacterial Expression
Growth in bacteria
  Bacterial resistance: Spectinomycin, 50 μg/mL
  Growth temperature: 37°C
  Growth strain: NEB Stable
  Copy number: Unknown
Gene/Insert
  Gene/Insert name: McaS
  Species: E. coli
  Insert size (bp): 94
  Entrez Gene: mcaS (a.k.a. b4426, ECK1336, IS061, isrA)
  Promoter: pBAD
  Tag / fusion protein: 1xMS2 hairpin, 5GC clamp
  Cloning method: Restriction Enzyme; 5′ cloning site XmaI (not destroyed); 3′ cloning site HindIII (not destroyed)
  Sequencing primers: 5′ CCGGTAACCCCGCTTATTAAAAGC; 3′ TATCAGACCGCTTCTGCGTTC
Terms and licenses: Academic/Nonprofit Terms; Industry Terms: Not Available to Industry
Depositor comments: Please visit https://doi.org/10.1101/2024.07.23.604302 for bioRxiv preprint.
How to cite: pLN34 - pBait-5GC[1xMS2]-McaS was a gift from Katherine Berry (Addgene plasmid # 222403 ; http://n2t.net/addgene:222403 ; RRID:Addgene_222403)
